>Addgene plasmid #81898 | pDONR223_ARSI_WT | addgene full sequence | sequence record 169035 | Addgene NGS Result
GGCAGTTCCCTACTCTCGCGTTAACGCTAGCATGGATGTTTTCCCAGTCACGACGTTGTAAAACGACGGC
CAGTCTTAAGCTCGGGCCCCAAATAATGATTTTATTTTGACTGATAGTGACCTGTTCGTTGCAACAAATT
GATGAGCAATGCTTTTTTATAATGCCAACTTTGTACAAAAAAGTTGGCACCATGCACACCCTCACTGGCT
TCTCCCTGGTCAGCCTGCTCAGCTTCGGCTACCTGTCCTGGGACTGGGCCAAGCCGAGCTTCGTGGCCGA
CGGGCCCGGGGAGGCTGGCGAGCAGCCCTCGGCCGCTCCGCCCCAGCCTCCCCACATCATCTTCATCCTC
ACGGACGACCAAGGCTACCACGACGTGGGCTACCATGGTTCAGATATCGAGACCCCTACGCTGGACAGGC
TGGCGGCCAAGGGGGTCAAGTTGGAGAATTATTACATCCAGCCCATCTGCACGCCTTCGCGGAGCCAGCT
CCTCACTGGCAGGTACCAGATCCACACAGGACTCCAGCATTCCATCATCCGCCCACAGCAGCCCAACTGC
CTGCCCCTGGACCAGGTGACACTGCCACAGAAGCTGCAGGAGGCAGGTTATTCCACCCATATGGTGGGCA
AGTGGCACCTGGGCTTCTACCGGAAGGAGTGTCTGCCCACCCGTCGGGGCTTCGACACCTTCCTGGGCTC
GCTCACGGGCAATGTGGACTATTACACCTATGACAACTGTGATGGCCCAGGCGTGTGCGGCTTCGACCTG
CACGAGGGTGAGAATGTGGCCTGGGGGCTCAGCGGCCAGTACTCCACTATGCTTTACGCCCAGCGCGCCA
GCCATATCCTGGCCAGCCACAGCCCTCAGCGTCCCCTCTTCCTCTATGTGGCCTTCCAGGCAGTACACAC
ACCCCTGCAGTCCCCTCGTGAGTACCTGTACCGCTACCGCACCATGGGCAATGTGGCCCGGCGGAAGTAC
GCGGCCATGGTGACCTGCATGGATGAGGCTGTGCGCAACATCACCTGGGCCCTCAAGCGCTACGGTTTCT
ACAACAACAGTGTCATCATCTTCTCCAGTGACAATGGTGGCCAGACTTTCTCGGGGGGCAGCAACTGGCC
GCTCCGAGGACGCAAGGGCACTTATTGGGAAGGTGGCGTGCGGGGCCTAGGCTTTGTCCACAGTCCCCTG
CTCAAGCGAAAGCAACGGACAAGCCGGGCACTGATGCACATCACTGACTGGTACCCGACCCTGGTGGGTC
TGGCAGGTGGTACCACCTCAGCAGCCGATGGGCTAGATGGCTACGACGTGTGGCCGGCCATCAGCGAGGG
CCGGGCCTCACCACGCACGGAGATCCTGCACAACATTGACCCACTCTACAACCATGCCCAGCATGGCTCC
CTGGAGGGCGGCTTTGGCATCTGGAACACCGCCGTGCAGGCTGCCATCCGCGTGGGTGAGTGGAAGCTGC
TGACAGGAGACCCCGGCTATGGCGATTGGATCCCACCGCAGACACTGGCCACCTTCCCGGGTAGCTGGTG
GAACCTGGAACGAATGGCCAGTGTCCGCCAGGCCGTGTGGCTCTTCAACATCAGTGCTGACCCTTATGAA
CGGGAGGACCTGGCTGGCCAGCGGCCTGATGTGGTCCGCACCCTGCTGGCTCGCCTGGCCGAATATAACC
GCACAGCCATCCCGGTACGCTACCCAGCTGAGAACCCCCGGGCTCATCCTGACTTTAATGGGGGTGCTTG
GGGGCCCTGGGCCAGTGATGAGGAAGAGGAGGAAGAGGAAGGGAGGGCTCGAAGCTTCTCCCGGGGTCGT
CGCAAGAAAAAATGCAAGATTTGCAAGCTTCGATCCTTTTTCCGTAAACTCAACACCAGGCTAATGTCCC
AACGGATCTGATTGCCAACTTTCTTGTACAAAGTTGGCATTATAAGAAAGCATTGCTTATCAATTTGTTG
CAACGAACAGGTCACTATCAGTCAAAATAAAATCATTATTTGCCATCCAGCTGATATCCCCTATAGTGAG
TCGTATTACATGGTCATAGCTGTTTCCTGGCAGCTCTGGCCCGTGTCTCAAAATCTCTGATGTTACATTG
CACAAGATAAAAATATATCATCATGCCTCCTCTAGACCAGCCAGGACAGAAATGCCTCGACTTCGCTGCT
ACCCAAGGTTGCCGGGTGACGCACACCGTGGAAACGGATGAAGGCACGAACCCAGTGGACATAAGCCTGT
TCGGTTCGTAAGCTGTAATGCAAGTAGCGTATGCGCTCACGCAACTGGTCCAGAACCTTGACCGAACGCA
GCGGTGGTAACGGCGCAGTGGCGGTTTTCATGGCTTGTTATGACTGTTTTTTTGGGGTACAGTCTATGCC
TCGGGCATCCAAGCAGCAAGCGCGTTACGCCGTGGGTCGATGTTTGATGTTATGGAGCAGCAACGATGTT
ACGCAGCAGGGCAGTCGCCCTAAAACAAAGTTAAACATTATGAGGGAAGCGGTGATCGCCGAAGTATCGA
CTCAACTATCAGAGGTAGTTGGCGTCATCGAGCGCCATCTCGAACCGACGTTGCTGGCCGTACATTTGTA
CGGCTCCGCAGTGGATGGCGGCCTGAAGCCACACAGTGATATTGATTTGCTGGTTACGGTGACCGTAAGG
CTTGATGAAACAACGCGGCGAGCTTTGATCAACGACCTTTTGGAAACTTCGGCTTCCCCTGGAGAGAGCG
AGATTCTCCGCGCTGTAGAAGTCACCATTGTTGTGCACGACGACATCATTCCGTGGCGTTATCCAGCTAA
GCGCGAACTGCAATTTGGAGAATGGCAGCGCAATGACATTCTTGCAGGTATCTTCGAGCCAGCCACGATC
GACATTGATCTGGCTATCTTGCTGACAAAAGCAAGAGAACATAGCGTTGCCTTGGTAGGTCCAGCGGCGG
AGGAACTCTTTGATCCGGTTCCTGAACAGGATCTATTTGAGGCGCTAAATGAAACCTTAACGCTATGGAA
CTCGCCGCCCGACTGGGCTGGCGATGAGCGAAATGTAGTGCTTACGTTGTCCCGCATTTGGTACAGCGCA
GTAACCGGCAAAATCGCGCCGAAGGATGTCGCTGCCGACTGGGCAATGGAGCGCCTGCCGGCCCAGTATC
AGCCCGTCATACTTGAAGCTAGACAGGCTTATCTTGGACAAGAAGAAGATCGCTTGGCCTCGCGCGCAGA
TCAGTTGGAAGAATTTGTCCACTACGTGAAAGGCGAGATCACCAAGGTAGTCGGCAAATAACCCTCGAGC
CACCCATGACCAAAATCCCTTAACGTGAGTTACGCGTCGTTCCACTGAGCGTCAGACCCCGTAGAAAAGA
TCAAAGGATCTTCTTGAGATCCTTTTTTTCTGCGCGTAATCTGCTGCTTGCAAACAAAAAAACCACCGCT
ACCAGCGGTGGTTTGTTTGCCGGATCAAGAGCTACCAACTCTTTTTCCGAAGGTAACTGGCTTCAGCAGA
GCGCAGATACCAAATACTGTTCTTCTAGTGTAGCCGTAGTTAGGCCACCACTTCAAGAACTCTGTAGCAC
CGCCTACATACCTCGCTCTGCTAATCCTGTTACCAGTGGCTGCTGCCAGTGGCGATAAGTCGTGTCTTAC
CGGGTTGGACTCAAGACGATAGTTACCGGATAAGGCGCAGCGGTCGGGCTGAACGGGGGGTTCGTGCACA
CAGCCCAGCTTGGAGCGAACGACCTACACCGAACTGAGATACCTACAGCGTGAGCTATGAGAAAGCGCCA
CGCTTCCCGAAGGGAGAAAGGCGGACAGGTATCCGGTAAGCGGCAGGGTCGGAACAGGAGAGCGCACGAG
GGAGCTTCCAGGGGGAAACGCCTGGTATCTTTATAGTCCTGTCGGGTTTCGCCACCTCTGACTTGAGCGT
CGATTTTTGTGATGCTCGTCAGGGGGGCGGAGCCTATGGAAAAACGCCAGCAACGCGGCCTTTTTACGGT
TCCTGGCCTTTTGCTGGCCTTTTGCTCACATGTTCTTTCCTGCGTTATCCCCTGATTCTGTGGATAACCG
TATTACCGCCTTTGAGTGAGCTGATACCGCTCGCCGCAGCCGAACGACCGAGCGCAGCGAGTCAGTGAGC
GAGGAAGCGGAAGAGCGCCCAATACGCAAACCGCCTCTCCCCGCGCGTTGGCCGATTCATTAATGCAGCT
GGCACGACAGGTTTCCCGACTGGAAAGCGGGCAGTGAGCGCAACGCAATTAATACGCGTACCGCTAGCCA
GGAAGAGTTTGTAGAAACGCAAAAAGGCCATCCGTCAGGATGGCCTTCTGCTTAGTTTGATGCCTGGCAG
TTTATGGCGGGCGTCCTGCCCGCCACCCTCCGGGCCGTTGCTTCACAACGTTCAAATCCGCTCCCGGCGG
ATTTGTCCTACTCAGGAGAGCGTTCACCGACAAACAACAGATAAAACGAAAGGCCCAGTCTTCCGACTGA
GCCTTTCGTTTTATTTGATGCCT
Features (pLannotate 1.2.2; 12 found; start..end, strand, type, name):
     38..74      -  CDS            lacZα (fragment): LacZα fragment of β-galactosidase; lacZ fragment
     91..186     +  protein_bind   attL3: mutant version of attL; recombination site for the Gateway® LR reaction LR Clonase™
    192..1898    +  CDS            ARSI: ARSI_HUMAN - Experimental evidence at protein level: Swiss-Prot protein existence level 1. Displays arylsulfatase activity at neutral pH, when co- expressed with SUMF1; arylsulfatase activity is measured in the secretion medium of retinal cell line, but no activity is recorded when measured in cell extracts. From Homo sapiens (Human).
   1906..2001    -  protein_bind   attL3: mutant version of attL; recombination site for the Gateway® LR reaction LR Clonase™
   2020..2038    -  promoter       T7 promoter: promoter for bacteriophage T7 RNA polymerase
   2228..2251    +  promoter       Pc promoter (fragment): intI1 (promoter lies within the coding sequence); class 1 integron promoter
   2427..2483    +  CDS            GmR (fragment): gentamycin acetyltransferase; aacC1; confers resistance to gentamycin
   2490..3281    +  CDS            SmR: aminoglycoside adenylyltransferase (Murphy, 1985); aadA; confers resistance to spectinomycin and streptomycin
   3374..3962    +  rep_origin     ori: high-copy-number ColE1/pMB1/pBR322/pUC origin of replication
   4145..4237    +  CDS            lacI (fragment): lac repressor; lacI; The lac repressor binds to the lac operator to inhibit transcription in E. coli. This inhibition can be relieved by adding lactose or isopropyl-β-D-thiogalactopyranoside (IPTG).
   4292..4319    -  terminator     rrnB T2 terminator: transcription terminator T2 from the E. coli rrnB gene
   4451..4494    +  terminator     rrnB T1 terminator: Escherichia coli rrnB; transcription terminator T1 from the E. coli rrnB gene
