[The description below was written by a language model from this plasmid's Addgene catalogue record and pLannotate feature annotations shown in this document.]
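Description:
pDONR223_ARSI_WT is a Gateway entry clone built on the Invitrogen pDONR223 backbone and carrying the wild-type open reading frame of human ARSI (arylsulfatase family member I, also known as ASI or SPG66). It is a bacterial propagation and shuttling plasmid, not an expression construct. The record lists no promoter for the insert, and the only nearby promoter annotated is a T7 promoter beyond the 3′ recombination site, on the opposite strand to the ORF. The plasmid replicates in E. coli at high copy from a ColE1/pUC-type origin and is selected with spectinomycin through the aadA (SmR) aminoglycoside adenylyltransferase gene. This gene sits downstream of a class 1 integron Pc promoter fragment and a short remnant of a gentamicin resistance gene. rrnB T1 and T2 terminators, together with small lacZα and lacI fragments, are backbone remnants.

The sequenced record is about 4.5 kb. In it, the roughly 1.7 kb ARSI coding sequence is flanked on both sides by attL-type recombination sites. The automated annotation labels both as attL3, but they serve as the attL pair that LR Clonase uses to move the ORF directionally into any attR-containing destination vector. The depositor describes the clone as "closed", meaning a stop codon immediately follows the insert. The native protein end is therefore preserved, and C-terminal fusion tags supplied by a destination vector will not be translated. The plasmid belongs to the Target Accelerator Plasmid Collection, a set of wild-type and variant ORFs assembled for systematic functional testing of cancer-associated alleles. Here it provides the wild-type reference ARSI clone for transfer into expression vectors.
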