Addgene plasmid #81898: pDONR223_ARSI_WT
Purpose: Gateway Donor vector containing ARSI , part of the Target Accelerator Plasmid Collection.
Depositing lab: Jesse Boehm & William Hahn & David Root. Depositing organization: Broad Institute. Publication: Systematic Functional Interrogation of Rare Cancer Variants Identifies Oncogenic Alleles. Kim E, Ilic N, Shrestha Y, Zou L, Kamburov A, Zhu C, Yang X, Lubonja R, Tran N, Nguyen C, Lawrence MS, Piccioni F, Bagul M, Doench JG, Chouinard CR, Wu X, Hogstrom L, Natoli T, Tamayo P, Horn H, Corsello SM, Lage K, Root DE, Subramanian A, Golub TR, Getz G, Boehm JS, Hahn WC. Cancer Discov. 2016 Jul;6(7):714-26. doi: 10.1158/2159-8290.CD-16-0160. Epub 2016 May 4. PubMed 27147599.
Backbone
  Vector backbone: pDONR223
  Backbone manufacturer: Invitrogen
  Backbone size w/o insert (bp): 2790
  Vector type: Gateway Entry vector
Growth in bacteria
  Bacterial resistance: Spectinomycin, 50 μg/mL
  Growth temperature: 37°C
  Growth strain: DH5alpha
  Copy number: High Copy
Gene/Insert
  Gene/Insert name: ARSI
  Species: H. sapiens (human)
  Mutation: WT
  GenBank ID: NM_001012301.2
  Entrez Gene: ARSI (a.k.a. ASI, SPG66)
  Promoter: None
  Cloning method: Gateway Cloning
  Sequencing primers: 5′ M13pUC-fwd; 3′ M13-Rev
Terms and licenses: Academic/Nonprofit Terms; Industry Terms: Not Available to Industry
Depositor comments: Closed state: stop codon immediately follows insert
How to cite: pDONR223_ARSI_WT was a gift from Jesse Boehm & William Hahn & David Root (Addgene plasmid # 81898 ; http://n2t.net/addgene:81898 ; RRID:Addgene_81898)
