>Addgene plasmid #81898 | pDONR223_ARSI_WT | depositor partial sequence | sequence record 155217 | Insert sequence
ATGCACACCCTCACTGGCTTCTCCCTGGTCAGCCTGCTCAGCTTCGGCTACCTGTCCTGGGACTGGGCCA
AGCCGAGCTTCGTGGCCGACGGGCCCGGGGAGGCTGGCGAGCAGCCCTCGGCCGCTCCGCCCCAGCCTCC
CCACATCATCTTCATCCTCACGGACGACCAAGGCTACCACGACGTGGGCTACCATGGTTCAGATATCGAG
ACCCCTACGCTGGACAGGCTGGCGGCCAAGGGGGTCAAGTTGGAGAATTATTACATCCAGCCCATCTGCA
CGCCTTCGCGGAGCCAGCTCCTCACTGGCAGGTACCAGATCCACACAGGACTCCAGCATTCCATCATCCG
CCCACAGCAGCCCAACTGCCTGCCCCTGGACCAGGTGACACTGCCACAGAAGCTGCAGGAGGCAGGTTAT
TCCACCCATATGGTGGGCAAGTGGCACCTGGGCTTCTACCGGAAGGAGTGTCTGCCCACCCGTCGGGGCT
TCGACACCTTCCTGGGCTCGCTCACGGGCAATGTGGACTATTACACCTATGACAACTGTGATGGCCCAGG
CGTGTGCGGCTTCGACCTGCACGAGGGTGAGAATGTGGCCTGGGGGCTCAGCGGCCAGTACTCCACTATG
CTTTACGCCCAGCGCGCCAGCCATATCCTGGCCAGCCACAGCCCTCAGCGTCCCCTCTTCCTCTATGTGG
CCTTCCAGGCAGTACACACACCCCTGCAGTCCCCTCGTGAGTACCTGTACCGCTACCGCACCATGGGCAA
TGTGGCCCGGCGGAAGTACGCGGCCATGGTGACCTGCATGGATGAGGCTGTGCGCAACATCACCTGGGCC
CTCAAGCGCTACGGTTTCTACAACAACAGTGTCATCATCTTCTCCAGTGACAATGGTGGCCAGACTTTCT
CGGGGGGCAGCAACTGGCCGCTCCGAGGACGCAAGGGCACTTATTGGGAAGGTGGCGTGCGGGGCCTAGG
CTTTGTCCACAGTCCCCTGCTCAAGCGAAAGCAACGGACAAGCCGGGCACTGATGCACATCACTGACTGG
TACCCGACCCTGGTGGGTCTGGCAGGTGGTACCACCTCAGCAGCCGATGGGCTAGATGGCTACGACGTGT
GGCCGGCCATCAGCGAGGGCCGGGCCTCACCACGCACGGAGATCCTGCACAACATTGACCCACTCTACAA
CCATGCCCAGCATGGCTCCCTGGAGGGCGGCTTTGGCATCTGGAACACCGCCGTGCAGGCTGCCATCCGC
GTGGGTGAGTGGAAGCTGCTGACAGGAGACCCCGGCTATGGCGATTGGATCCCACCGCAGACACTGGCCA
CCTTCCCGGGTAGCTGGTGGAACCTGGAACGAATGGCCAGTGTCCGCCAGGCCGTGTGGCTCTTCAACAT
CAGTGCTGACCCTTATGAACGGGAGGACCTGGCTGGCCAGCGGCCTGATGTGGTCCGCACCCTGCTGGCT
CGCCTGGCCGAATATAACCGCACAGCCATCCCGGTACGCTACCCAGCTGAGAACCCCCGGGCTCATCCTG
ACTTTAATGGGGGTGCTTGGGGGCCCTGGGCCAGTGATGAGGAAGAGGAGGAAGAGGAAGGGAGGGCTCG
AAGCTTCTCCCGGGGTCGTCGCAAGAAAAAATGCAAGATTTGCAAGCTTCGATCCTTTTTCCGTAAACTC
AACACCAGGCTAATGTCCCAACGGATC
